>Addgene plasmid #206216 | mc2 hygro | addgene full sequence | sequence record 406165 | Addgene NGS Result
GCGCAGATACCAAATACTGTTCTTCTAGTGTAGCCGTAGTTAGGCCACCACTTCAAGAACTCTGTAGCAC
CGCCTACATACCTCGCTCTGCTAATCCTGTTACCAGTGGCTGCTGCCAGTGGCGATAAGTCGTGTCTTAC
CGGGTTGGACTCAAGACGATAGTTACCGGATAAGGCGCAGCGGTCGGGCTGAACGGGGGGTTCGTGCACA
CAGCCCAGCTTGGAGCGAACGACCTACACCGAACTGAGATACCTACAGCGTGAGCTATGAGAAAGCGCCA
CGCTTCCCGAAGGGAGAAAGGCGGACAGGTATCCGGTAAGCGGCAGGGTCGGAACAGGAGAGCGCACGAG
GGAGCTTCCAGGGGGAAACGCCTGGTATCTTTATAGTCCTGTCGGGTTTCGCCACCTCTGACTTGAGCGT
CGATTTTTGTGATGCTCGTCAGGGGGGCGGAGCCTATGGAAAAACGCCAGCAACGCGGCCTTTTTACGGT
TCCTGGCCTTTTGCTGGCCTTTTGCTCACATGTTCTTTCCTGCGTTATCCCCTGATTCTGTGGATAACCG
TATTACCGCCTTTGAGTGAGCTGATACCGCTCGCCGCAGCCGAACGACCGAGCGCAGCGAGTCAGTGAGC
GAGGAAGCGGAAGAGCGCCCAATACGCAAACCGCCTCTCCCCGCGCGTTGGCCGATTCATTAATGCAGCT
GGCACGACAGGTTTCCCGACTGGAAAGCGGGCAGTGAGCGCAACGCAATTAATGTGAGTTAGCTCACTCA
TTAGGCACCCCAGGCTTTACACTTTATGCTTCCGGCTCGTATGTTGTGTGGAATTGTGAGCGGATAACAA
TTTCACACAGGAAACAGCTATGACCATGATTACGCCAAGCTCTAGCTAGAGGTCGACGGTATACAGACAT
GATAAGATACATTGATGAGTTTGGACAAACCACAACTAGAATGCAGTGAAAAAAATGCTTTATTTGTGAA
ATTTGTGATGCTATTGCTTTATTTGTAACCATTATAAGCTGCAATAAACAAGTTGGGGTGGGCGAAGAAC
TCCAGCATGAGATCCCCGCGCTGGAGGATCATCCAGCCGGCGTCCCGGAAAACGATTCCGAAGCCCAACC
TTTCATAGAAGGCGGCGGTGGAATCGAAATCTCGTGATGGCAGGTTGGGCGTCGCTTGGTCGGTCATTTC
GAACTATCGGCGAAGTACTTCTACACAGCCATCGGTCCAGACGGCCGCGCTTCTGCGGGCGATTTGTGTA
CGCCCGACAGTCCCGGCTCCGGATCGGACGATTGCGTCGCATCGACCCTGCGCCCAAGCTGCATCATCGA
AATTGCCGTCAACCAAGCTCTGATAGAGTTGGTCAAGACCAATGCGGAGCATATACGCCCGGAGCCGCGG
CGATCCTGCAAGCTCCGGATGCCTCCGCTCGAAGTAGCGCGTCTGCTGCTCCATACAAGCCAACCACGGC
CTCCAGAAGAAGATGTTGGCGACCTCGTATTGGGAATCCCCGAACATCGCCTCGCTCCAGTCAATGACCG
CTGTTATGCGGCCATTGTCCGTCAGGACATTGTTGGAGCCGAAATCCGCGTGCACGAGGTGCCGGACTTC
GGGGCAGTCCTCGGCCCAAAGCATCAGCTCATCGAGAGCCTGCGCGACGGACGCACTGACGGTGTCGTCC
ATCACAGTTTGCCAGTGATACACATGGGGATCAGCAATCGCGCATATGAAATCACGCCATGTAGTGTATT
GACCGATTCCTTGCGGTCCGAATGGGCCGAACCCGCTCGTCTGGCTAAGATCGGCCGCAGCGATCGCATC
CATGGCCTCCGCGACCGGCTGCAGAACAGCGGGCAGTTCGGTTTCAGGCAGGTCTTGCAACGTGACACCC
TGTGCACGGCGGGAGATGCAATAGGTCAGGCTCTCGCTGAATTCCCCAATGTCAAGCACTTCCGGAATCG
GGAGCGCGGCCGATGCAAAGTGCCGATAAACATAACGATCTTTGTAGAAACCATCGGCGCAGCTATTTAC
CCGCAGGACATATCCACGCCCTCCTACATCGAAGCTGAAAGCACGAGATTCTTCGCCCTCCGAGAGCTGC
ATCAGGTCGGACACGCTGTCGAACTTTTCGATCAGAAACTTCTCGACAGACGTCGCGGTGAGTTCAGGCT
TTTTCATGGTGGCACCGGTCCCGGGAGCTTTTTGCAAAAGCCTAGGCCTCCAAAAAAGCCTCCTCACTAC
TTCTGGAATAGCTCAGAGGCAGAGGCGGCCTCGGCCTCTGCATAAATAAAAAAAATTAGTCAGCCATGGG
GCGGAGAATGGGCGGAACTGGGCGGAGTTAGGGGCGGGATGGGCGGAGTTAGGGGCGGGACTATGGTTGC
TGACTAATTGAGATGCATGCTTTGCATACTTCTGCCTGCTGGGGAGCCTGGGGACTTTCCACACCTGGTT
GCTGACTAATTGAGATGCATGCTTTGCATACTTCTGCCTGCTGGGGAGCCTGGGGACTTTCCACACCCTA
ACTGACACACATTCCACAGAATTAATTCGCGTTAAATTTTTGTTAAATCAGCTCATTTTTTAACCAATAG
GCCGAAATCGGCAAAATCCCTTATAAATCAAAAGAATAGACCGAGATAGGGT
[37 nt withheld, positions 2643-2679]
AAAGAACGTGGACTCCAACGTCAAAGG
[49 nt withheld, positions 2707-2755]
T
[91 nt withheld, positions 2757-2847]
G
[124 nt withheld, positions 2849-2972]
GGGGATACCCCCTAGAGCCCCAGCTGGTTCTTTCCGCCTCAGAAGCCATAGAGCCCACCGCATCCCCAGC
ATGCCTGCTATTGTCTTCCCAATCCTCCCCCTTGCTGTCCTGCCCCACCCCACCCCCCAGAATAGAATGA
CACCTACTCAGACAATGCGATGCAATTTCCTCATTTTATTAGGAAAGGACAGTGGGAGTGGCACCTTCCA
GGGTCAAGGAAGGCACGGGGGAGGGGCAAACAACAGATGGCTGGCAACTAGAAGGCACAGTCGAGGCTGA
TCAGCGGGTTTAAACGGGCCCTCTAGACTCGAGTGCTGGGATTACAGGTGTGAGCTACCGTGCCGAGCCT
AATTCTTTTCCTTGCTTCTTACCGAGACGTACACAACCGTCTCCCTGAAGTATAAAAAAAAAGTCATTAG
TACGTACCTTTACAAAAAGTGGGCCGGGGGTGGTGGCTCACGCCTGTAATCTCAGCACTTTGAATTCCAC
CACACTGGACTAGTGGATCCGAGCTCGGTACCAAGCTTAAGTTTAAACGCTAGCCAGCTTGGGTCTCCCT
ATAGTGAGTCGTATTAATTTCGATAAGCCAGTAAGCAGTGGGTTCTCTAGTTAGCCAGAGAGCTCTGCTT
ATATAGACCTCCCACCGTACACGCCTACCGCCCATTTGCGTCAATGGGGCGGAGTTGTTACGACATTTTG
GAAAGTCCCGTTGATTTTGGTGCCAAAACAAACTCCCATTGACGTCAATGGGGTGGAGACTTGGAAATCC
CCGTGAGTCAAACCGCTATCCACGCCCATTGATGTACTGCCAAAACCGCATCACCATGGTAATAGCGATG
ACTAATACGTAGATGTACTGCCAAGTAGGAAAGTCCCATAAGGTCATGTACTGGGCATAATGCCAGGCGG
GCCATTTACCGTCATTGACGTCAATAGGGGGCGTACTTGGCATATGATACACTTGATGTACTGCCAAGTG
GGCAGTTTACCGTAAATACTCCACCCATTGACGTCAATGGAAAGTCCCTATTGGCGTTACTATGGGAACA
TACGTCATTATTGACGTCAATGGGCGGGGGTCGTTGGGCGGTCAGCCAGGCGGGCCATTTACCGTAAGTT
ATGTAACGCGGAACTCCATATATGGGCTATGAACTAATGACCCCGTAATTGATTACTATTAATAACTAGT
CAATAATCAATGTCAACGCGTATATCTGGCCCGTACATCGCGAAGCAGCGCAAAACGCCTAACCCTAAGC
AGATTCTTCATGCAATTGTCGGTCAAGCCTTGCCTTGTTGTAGCTTAAATTTTGCTCGCGCACTACTCAG
CGACCTCCAACACACAAGCAGGGAGCAGATACTGGCTTAACTATGCGGCATCAGAGCAGATTGTACTGAG
AGTGCACCATAGGGGATCGGGAGATCTCCCGATCCGTCGACGTCAGGTGGCACTTTTCGGGGAAATGTGC
GCGGAACCCCTATTTGTTTATTTTTCTAAATACATTCAAATATGTATCCGCTCATGAGACAATAACCCTG
ATAAATGCTTCAATAATATTGAAAAAGGAAGAGTATGAGTATTCAACATTTCCGTGTCGCCCTTATTCCC
TTTTTTGCGGCATTTTGCCTTCCTGTTTTTGCTCACCCAGAAACGCTGGTGAAAGTAAAAGATGCTGAAG
ATCAGTTGGGTGCACGAGTGGGTTACATCGAACTGGATCTCAACAGCGGTAAGATCCTTGAGAGTTTTCG
CCCCGAAGAACGTTTTCCAATGATGAGCACTTTTAAAGTTCTGCTATGTGGCGCGGTATTATCCCGTATT
GACGCCGGGCAAGAGCAACTCGGTCGCCGCATACACTATTCTCAGAATGACTTGGTTGAGTACTCACCAG
TCACAGAAAAGCATCTTACGGATGGCATGACAGTAAGAGAATTATGCAGTGCTGCCATAACCATGAGTGA
TAACACTGCGGCCAACTTACTTCTGACAACGATCGGAGGACCGAAGGAGCTAACCGCTTTTTTGCACAAC
ATGGGGGATCATGTAACTCGCCTTGATCGTTGGGAACCGGAGCTGAATGAAGCCATACCAAACGACGAGC
GTGACACCACGATGCCTGTAGCAATGGCAACAACGTTGCGCAAACTATTAACTGGCGAACTACTTACTCT
AGCTTCCCGGCAACAATTAATAGACTGGATGGAGGCGGATAAAGTTGCAGGACCACTTCTGCGCTCGGCC
CTTCCGGCTGGCTGGTTTATTGCTGATAAATCTGGAGCCGGTGAGCGTGGGTCTCGCGGTATCATTGCAG
CACTGGGGCCAGATGGTAAGCCCTCCCGTATCGTAGTTATCTACACGACGGGGAGTCAGGCAACTATGGA
TGAACGAAATAGACAGATCGCTGAGATAGGTGCCTCACTGATTAAGCATTGGTAACTGTCAGACCAAGTT
TACTCATATATACTTTAGATTGATTTAAAACTTCATTTTTAATTTAAAAGGATCTAGGTGAAGATCCTTT
TTGATAATCTCATGACCAAAATCCCTTAACGTGAGTTTTCGTTCCACTGAGCGTCAGACCCCGTAGAAAA
GATCAAAGGATCTTCTTGAGATCCTTTTTTTCTGCGCGTAATCTGCTGCTTGCAAACAAAAAAACCACCG
CTACCAGCGGTGGTTTGTTTGCCGGATCAAGAGCTACCAACTCTTTTTCCGAAGGTAACTGGCTTCAGCA
GA
Features (pLannotate 1.2.2; 20 found; start..end, strand, type, name):
    645..737     +  CDS            lacI (fragment): lac repressor; lacI; The lac repressor binds to the lac operator to inhibit transcription in E. coli. This inhibition can be relieved by adding lactose or isopropyl-β-D-thiogalactopyranoside (IPTG).
    750..771     +  protein_bind   CAP binding site: CAP binding activates transcription in the presence of cAMP. E. coli catabolite activator protein
    786..816     +  promoter       lac promoter: promoter for the E. coli lac operon
    824..840     +  protein_bind   lac operator: The lac repressor binds to the lac operator to inhibit transcription in E. coli. This inhibition can be relieved by adding lactose or isopropyl-β-D-thiogalactopyranoside (IPTG). lac repressor encoded by lacI
    913..1034    -  polyA_signal   SV40 poly(A) signal: SV40 polyadenylation signal
   1029..1187    -  CDS            ble (fragment): BLE_KLEPN - Experimental evidence at protein level: Swiss-Prot protein existence level 1. Binding protein with a strong affinity to the bleomycin family of antibiotics. Binds to CL990; an antimitotic-antibiotic compound. From Klebsiella pneumoniae.
   1193..2177    -  CDS            HygR (fragment): aminoglycoside phosphotransferase from E. coli; aph(4)-Ia; confers resistance to hygromycin
   2201..2530    -  promoter       SV40 promoter: SV40 enhancer and early promoter
   2544..2972    -  rep_origin     f1 ori (sequence partly withheld): f1 bacteriophage origin of replication; arrow indicates direction of (+) strand synthesis
   2993..3014    -  promoter       SV40 promoter (fragment): SV40 enhancer and early promoter
   3018..3242    -  polyA_signal   bGH poly(A) signal: bovine growth hormone polyadenylation signal
   3286..3302    +  CDS            GFP11x7 (fragment): seven tandem copies of the 11th β-strand of superfolder GFP each GFP11 associates with GFP(1-10), consisting of the first 10 β-strands, to reconstitute fluorescent GFP (Kamiyama et al., 2016)
   3530..3548    -  promoter       T7 promoter: promoter for bacteriophage T7 RNA polymerase
   3564..3597    -  LTR            5' LTR (truncated) (fragment): truncated 5' long terminal repeat (LTR) from HIV-1
   3593..3796    -  promoter       CMV promoter: human cytomegalovirus (CMV) immediate early promoter
   3797..4176    -  enhancer       CMV enhancer: human cytomegalovirus immediate early enhancer
   4331..4383    +  misc_feature   bom (fragment): basis of mobility region from pBR322
   4442..4546    +  promoter       AmpR promoter: bla
   4547..5407    +  CDS            AmpR: β-lactamase; bla; confers resistance to ampicillin, carbenicillin, and related antibiotics
   5578..462     +  rep_origin     ori (across the origin): high-copy-number ColE1/pMB1/pBR322/pUC origin of replication
