[The description below was written by a language model from this plasmid's Addgene catalogue record and pLannotate feature annotations shown in this document.]
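Description:
mc2 hygro is an empty mammalian expression backbone for producing user-defined circular RNAs, derived from the pcDNA3.1(+) CircRNA Mini Vector. It is propagated in E. coli as a high-copy plasmid through a ColE1/pUC-type origin with ampicillin selection (AmpR with its own promoter), and it also carries an f1 origin. For selection in mammalian cells, the neomycin resistance gene of the parent vector was replaced with a hygromycin resistance gene, which the feature table places between the SV40 enhancer/early promoter and an SV40 polyadenylation signal.

The expression unit consists of the CMV enhancer and promoter, followed by a T7 promoter, the cloning region and a bGH polyadenylation signal. According to the depositor, an EcoRI–XhoI fragment in this region holds partial ZKSCAN1 intron 1 and partial ZKSCAN1 intron 3 sequences separated by a pair of BsmBI sites. These intronic segments are not annotated in the automated feature table. Exon sequence inserted at the BsmBI sites is transcribed flanked by the two intron portions, an arrangement based on an earlier circRNA mini vector design in which flanking intronic sequences promote back-splicing so that the cloned exon is released as a circle. The associated publication describes the toolkit as giving efficient and scarless circRNA overexpression.

The plasmid can also serve as a conventional cDNA expression vector if the intron-containing fragment is removed using polylinker sites upstream and downstream of it. Several short hits in the table (lacI, ble, GFP11, HIV-1 LTR and bom fragments) appear to be backbone remnants or incidental matches, not functional elements.
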