Addgene plasmid #206216: mc2 hygro
Purpose: (Empty Backbone) For expressing cloned exons as circular RNA. Alternatively, for expressing cDNA (if the EcoRI-XhoI restriction fragment is also removed).
Depositing lab: Simon Conn & Brett Stringer. Depositing organization: Flinders University. Publication: Versatile toolkit for highly-efficient and scarless overexpression of circular RNAs. Stringer BW, Gabryelska M, Marri S, Clark L, Lin H, Gantley L, Liu R, Wilusz JE, Conn VM, Conn SJ. bioRxiv. 2023 Nov 22:2023.11.21.568171. doi: 10.1101/2023.11.21.568171. Preprint. PubMed 38045421.
Backbone
  Vector backbone: pcDNA3.1(+) CircRNA Mini Vector
  Backbone manufacturer: Addgene ID 60648
  Vector type: Mammalian Expression, Synthetic Biology
  Selectable markers: Hygromycin
Growth in bacteria
  Bacterial resistance: Ampicillin, 100 μg/mL
  Growth temperature: 37°C
  Growth strain: DH5alpha
  Copy number: High Copy
Gene/Insert
  Gene/Insert name: None
Terms and licenses: Academic/Nonprofit Terms; Industry Terms: Not Available to Industry
Depositor comments: ZKSCAN1 intron 1 (partial) & ZKSCAN1 intron 3 (partial) separated by a pair of BsmBI restriction sites. 5' Cloning Site: EcoRI (not destroyed), 3' Cloning Site: XhoI (not destroyed). The mc2 and pF mc2 series of plasmids were designed and created by Dr Brett Stringer in the laboratory of Prof Simon Conn. They are based on the original circRNA mini vector design of Liang & Wilusz, 2014. The pair of BsmBI restriction sites is the cloning site for DNA specifying the RNA sequence to be circularised. For cloning cDNA, the 5' restriction site should be either NheI, BmtI, AflII, HindIII, Acc65I, KpnI, BamHI or BstXI and the 3' restriction site should be either XhoI, PspXI, XbaI, EcoO109I, PspOMI or ApaI. The neoR gene of Addgene plasmid ID 60648 also was replaced with the hygroR gene from Addgene plasmid ID 98291. Please visit https://doi.org/10.1101/2023.11.21.568171 for bioRxiv preprint.
How to cite: mc2 hygro was a gift from Simon Conn & Brett Stringer (Addgene plasmid # 206216 ; http://n2t.net/addgene:206216 ; RRID:Addgene_206216)
